Addgene plasmid #41812: D10 pAcGP67a
Depositing lab: Chris Garcia. Depositing organization: Stanford University. Publication: Exploiting a natural conformational switch to engineer an interleukin-2 'superkine'. Levin AM, Bates DL, Ring AM, Krieg C, Lin JT, Su L, Moraga I, Raeber ME, Bowman GR, Novick P, Pande VS, Fathman CG, Boyman O, Garcia KC. Nature. 2012 Mar 25;484(7395):529-33. doi: 10.1038/nature10975. PubMed 22446627.
Backbone
  Vector backbone: pAcGP67a
  Backbone manufacturer: BD
  Backbone size w/o insert (bp): 9761
  Total vector size (bp): 10000
  Vector type: Insect Expression
Growth in bacteria
  Bacterial resistance: Ampicillin, 100 μg/mL
  Growth temperature: 37°C
  Growth strain: DH5alpha
  Copy number: High Copy
Gene/Insert
  Gene/Insert name: D10 Super-2 (alt names: Super-2; D10)
  Species: H. sapiens (human)
  Insert size (bp): 429
  Entrez Gene: IL2 (a.k.a. IL-2, TCGF, lymphokine)
  Promoter: Polyhedron
  Tag / fusion protein: 8x His (C terminal on insert)
  Cloning method: Restriction Enzyme; 5′ cloning site BamHI (not destroyed); 3′ cloning site NotI (not destroyed)
  Sequencing primers: 5′ PolyhedronFor; 3′ PolyhedronRev
Terms and licenses: Academic/Nonprofit Terms; Industry Terms: Not Available to Industry
Depositor comments: D10 has the following mutations compared to wildtype IL-2: Q74H, L80F, R81F, L85V, I86V, I92F
How to cite: D10 pAcGP67a was a gift from Chris Garcia (Addgene plasmid # 41812 ; http://n2t.net/addgene:41812 ; RRID:Addgene_41812)
