[The description below was written by a language model from this plasmid's Addgene catalogue record.]
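Description:
D10 pAcGP67a is a baculovirus transfer plasmid for secreted protein expression in insect cells, built on the commercial pAcGP67a backbone (about 9.8 kb without insert, roughly 10 kb in total). It is propagated in E. coli as a high-copy plasmid under ampicillin selection. Transfer vectors of this type are not expressed directly. They are generally co-transfected with baculoviral DNA so that the expression cassette recombines into the viral genome, and the resulting recombinant virus is used to infect insect cells for protein production. No feature table accompanies the record, so the flanking recombination sequences, origin of replication and other backbone details are not itemised here.

The payload is a 429 bp human IL2-derived insert encoding D10, also called Super-2, an engineered interleukin-2 variant described as an IL-2 "superkine". Relative to wild-type IL-2 it carries six substitutions: Q74H, L80F, R81F, L85V, I86V and I92F. The insert was cloned between BamHI and NotI sites, both of which are retained, and it carries a C-terminal 8x His tag suitable for metal-affinity purification. Transcription is driven by the polyhedrin promoter, a very strong late baculoviral promoter. The pAcGP67 family typically supplies an upstream gp67 signal peptide that directs the fused protein into the secretory pathway and culture medium, although the record does not explicitly list this element.

The construct is suited to producing recombinant, His-tagged D10 protein from insect cells for biochemical, structural or functional studies of the engineered cytokine, consistent with the associated work on exploiting an IL-2 conformational switch.
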