>Addgene plasmid #41812 | D10 pAcGP67a | addgene partial sequence | sequence record 57030 | polyhedrin_fwd
CAGTTTTGTAATAAAAAAACCTATAAATATTCCGGATTATTCATACCGTCCCACCATCGGGCGCGGATCT
ATGCTACTAGTAAATCAGTCACACCAAGGCTTCAATAAGGAACACACAAGCAAGATGGTAAGCGCTATTG
TTTTATATGTGCTTTTGGCGGCGGCGGCGCATTCTGCCTTTGCGGCGGATCCCGCACCTACTTCAAGTTC
TACAAAGAAAACACAGCTACAACTGGAGCATTTACTTCTGGATTTACAGATGATTTTGAATGGAATTAAT
AATTACAAGAATCCCAAACTCACCAGGATGCTCACATTTAAGTTTTACATGCCCAAGAAGGCCACAGAAC
TGAAACATCTTCAGTGTCTAGAAGAAGAACTCAAACCTCTGGAGGAAGTGCTAAATTTAGCTCACAGCAA
AAACTTTCACTTCGATCCCAGGGACGTCGTCAGCAATATCAACGTATTCGTCCTGGAACTAAAGGGATCT
GAAACAACATTCATGTGTGAATATGCTGATGAGACAGCAACCATTGTAGAATTTCTGAACAGATGGATTA
CCTTTTGTCAAAGCATCATCTCAACACTAACTGGCGGCCATCATCACCACCATCACCACCATTAATGAGC
GGCCGCGGTCTTAATGATATTTTCGAGGCTCAGAAGATTGAGTGGCATGAACATCATCATCATCATCATT
AAAGATCTGATCCTTTCCTGGGACCCGGCAAGAACCAAAAACTCACTCTCTTCAAGGAAATCCGTAATGT
TAAACCCGACACGATGAAAGCTTGTCGTTGGATGGAAAGGAAAAGAGTTCTACAGGG
